Addgene plasmid #79252: pAc5.1B-EGFP-DmCCr4
Purpose: Expresses EGFP-tagged DmCCr4 in S2 cells
Depositing lab: Elisa Izaurralde. Depositing organization: Max Planck Institute for Developmental Biology. Publication: HPat provides a link between deadenylation and decapping in metazoa. Haas G, Braun JE, Igreja C, Tritschler F, Nishihara T, Izaurralde E. J Cell Biol. 2010 Apr 19. 189(2):289-302. 10.1083/jcb.200910141 PubMed 20404111.
Backbone
  Vector backbone: pAc5.1B-EGFP
  Backbone manufacturer: Invitrogen
  Vector type: Schneider 2 cell Expression
Growth in bacteria
  Bacterial resistance: Ampicillin, 100 μg/mL
  Growth temperature: 37°C
  Growth strain: DH5alpha
  Copy number: Low Copy
Gene/Insert
  Gene/Insert name: DmCaf40 (alt name: twin)
  Species: D. melanogaster (fly)
  Insert size (bp): -1
  GenBank ID: NM_170129
  Entrez Gene: twin (a.k.a. Dmel_CG31137, BEST:GH20274, CCR4, CG17741, CG31137, CG5534, CT39331, Ccr4, Dmel\CG31137, Twin, ccr4, twn)
  Promoter: Ac5 promoter
  Tag / fusion protein: EGFP (N terminal on backbone)
  Cloning method: Restriction Enzyme; 5′ cloning site HindIII (not destroyed); 3′ cloning site XbaI (not destroyed)
  Sequencing primers: 5′ EGFP-forw; 3′ Bgh rev primer
Terms and licenses: Academic/Nonprofit Terms; Industry Terms: Not Available to Industry
How to cite: pAc5.1B-EGFP-DmCCr4 was a gift from Elisa Izaurralde (Addgene plasmid # 79252 ; http://n2t.net/addgene:79252 ; RRID:Addgene_79252)
