[The description below was written by a language model from this plasmid's Addgene catalogue record and pLannotate feature annotations shown in this document.]
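Description:
pAc5.1B-EGFP-DmCCr4 is a Drosophila expression plasmid built on pAc5.1B-EGFP, a derivative of the pAc5.1 vector, for producing an EGFP-tagged protein in Schneider 2 (S2) cells. In the 7,686-nt sequenced record, a roughly 2.5-kb Drosophila actin 5C (Ac5) promoter provides strong constitutive transcription in fly cells and drives an EGFP coding sequence supplied by the backbone. The insert, cloned between HindIII and XbaI sites that both remain intact, follows EGFP to give an N-terminal fusion. Propagation in E. coli relies on a ColE1/pUC-type origin and a β-lactamase (AmpR) gene with its own promoter. The catalogue lists the plasmid as low copy, although the annotated origin is of the high-copy type. No selectable marker for insect cells is annotated, which suits transient transfection or co-selection with a separate plasmid.

The insert is the D. melanogaster gene twin, the fly CCR4 orthologue. The catalogue's insert name field reads "DmCaf40", which conflicts with the plasmid name, the alternative name and the gene entry. The feature table supports CCR4, since the annotation tool matched the roughly 1.6-kb open reading frame to mouse Cnot6l, a CCR4-type poly(A) nuclease that is a catalytic subunit of the CCR4-NOT deadenylase complex. That label reflects homology rather than a mouse origin. The insert size is not validly recorded. A backbone V5 epitope lies downstream, but the record does not show whether it is read in frame with the insert. An SV40 polyadenylation signal is also annotated downstream, on the reverse strand, alongside short large T antigen and tetracycline-resistance fragments that are backbone remnants. The associated study examined links between mRNA deadenylation and decapping, so the construct is suited to localisation and interaction experiments with GFP-tagged CCR4 in S2 cells.
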