Features (pLannotate 1.2.2; 10 found; start..end, strand, type, name):
      1..2510    +  promoter       Ac5 promoter: Drosophila melanogaster actin 5C promoter
   2530..3246    +  CDS            EGFP: EGFP is a basic (constitutively fluorescent) green fluorescent protein published in 1996, derived from Aequorea victoria. It is reported to be a rapidly-maturing weak dimer with moderate acid sensitivity.
   3289..4911    +  CDS            Cnot6l: CNO6L_MOUSE - Experimental evidence at protein level: Swiss-Prot protein existence level 1. Poly(A) nuclease with 3'-5' RNase activity. Catalytic component of the CCR4-NOT complex which is one of the major cellular mRNA deadenylases and is linked to various cellular processes including bulk mRNA degradation, miRNA-mediated repression, translational repression during translational initiation and general transcription regulation. Additional complex functions may be a consequence of its influence on mRNA expression. Involved in mRNA decay mediated by the major-protein-coding determinant of instab
   4937..4978    +  CDS            V5 tag: epitope tag from simian virus 5
   5078..5212    -  polyA_signal   SV40 poly(A) signal: SV40 polyadenylation signal
   5235..5319    -  CDS            large T antigen (fragment): large T antigen from SV40 (simian virus 40)
   5320..5767    +  CDS            TcR (fragment): tetracycline efflux protein; tet; confers resistance to tetracycline
   5813..6401    -  rep_origin     ori: high-copy-number ColE1/pMB1/pBR322/pUC origin of replication
   6572..7432    -  CDS            AmpR: β-lactamase; bla; confers resistance to ampicillin, carbenicillin, and related antibiotics
   7433..7537    -  promoter       AmpR promoter: bla
>Addgene plasmid #79252 | pAc5.1B-EGFP-DmCCr4 | addgene full sequence | sequence record 373033 | Addgene NGS Result
CATGAATGGCATCAACTCTGAATCAAATCTTTGCAGATGCACCTACTTCTCATTTCCACTGTCACATCAT
TTTTCCAGATCTCGCTGCCTGTTATGTGGCCCACAAACCAAGACACGTTTTATGGCCATTAAAGCTGGCT
GATCGTCGCCAAACACCAAATACATAATGAATATGTACACATTCGAGAAAGAAGCGATCAAAGAAGCGTC
TTCGGGCGGAGTAGGAGAATGCGGAGGAGAAGGAGAACGAGCTGATCTAGTATCTCTCCACAATCCAATG
CCAACTGACCAACTGGCCATATTCGGAGCAATTTGAAGCCAATTTCCATCGCCTGGCGATCGCTCCATTC
TTGGCTATATGTTTTTCACCGTTACCCGGGGCCATTTTCAAAGACTCGTCGGCAAGATAAGATTGTGTCA
CTCGCTGTCTCTCTTCATTTGTCGAAGAATGCTGAGGAATTTCGCGATGACGTCGGCGAGTATTTTGAAG
AATGAGAATAATTTGTATTTATACGAAAATCAGTTAGTGGAATTTTCTACAAAAACATGTTATCTATAGA
TAATTTTGTTGCAAAATATGTTGACTATGACAAAGATTGTATGTATATACCTTTAATGTATTCTCATTTT
CTTATGTATTTATAATGGCAATGATGATACTGATGATATTTTAAGATGATGCCAGACCAAAAGGCTTGAA
TTTCTGCGTCTTTTGCCGAACGCAGTGCATGTGCAATTGTTGTTTTTTGGAATATTCAATTTTCGGACTG
TCCGCTTTGATTTCAGTTTCTTGGCTTATTCAAAAAGCAAAGTAAAGCCAAAAAAGCGAGATGGCAATAC
CAAATGCGGCAAAACGGTAGTGGAAGGAAAGGGGTGCGGGGCAGCGGAAGGAAGGGTGGGGCGGGGCGTG
GCGGGGTCTGTGGCTGGGCGCGACGTCACCGACGTTGGAGCCACTCCTTTGACCATGTGTGCGTGTGTGT
ATTATTCGTGTCTCGCCACTCGCCGGTTGTTTTTTTCTTTTTATGCTGCGCTCTCTCTAGCGCCATCTCG
CTTACGCATGCTCAACGCACCGCATGTTGCCGTTTCCTTTTATGCGTCATTTTGGCTCGAAATAGGCAAT
TATTTAAACAAAGATTAGTCAACGAAAACGCTAAAATAAATAAGTCTACAATATGGTTACTTATTGCCAT
GTGTGTGCAGCCAACGATAGCAACAAAAGCAACAACACAGGTGGCTTTCCCTCTTTCACTTTTTGTTTGC
AAGCCGCGTGCGAGCAAGACGGCACGACCGGCAAACGCAATTACGCTGACAAAGAGCAGACGAAGTTTTG
GCGAAAAACATCAAGGCGCCTGATACGAATGCATTTGCAATAACAATTGCGATATTTAATATTGTTTATG
AAGCTGTTTGACTTCAAAACACACAAAAAAAAAAATAAAACAAATTATTTGAAAGAGAATTAGGAATCGG
ACGCTTATCGTTAGGGTAACAACAAGAAATGCTTACTGAGTCACAGCCTCTGGAAAACTGCCGCAAGCCA
GAGAGAGAGAGAAAAAGAGGGAGAGCAGCTTAGACCGCATGTGCTTGTGTGTGAGGCGTCTCTCTCTTCG
TCTCTGTTGCGCAAACGCATAGACTGCACTGAAAAAATCGATTACCTATTTTTTATGAATGAATATTTGC
ACTATTACTATTCAAAACTATTAAGATAGCAATCACATTCAATAGCCAAATACTATACCACCTGAGCGAT
GCAACGAAATGATCAATTTGAGCAAAAATGCTGCATATTTAGGACGGCATCATTATAGAAATGCTTCTTG
CTGTGTACTTTTCTCTCGTCTGGCAGCTGTTTCGCCGTTATTGTTAAAACCGGCTTAAGTTAGGTGTGTT
TTCTACGACTAGTGAATGCCCTACTAGAAGATGTGTGTTGCACAAAATGTCCCTGGAATAACCAATTTGA
AGTGCAGATAGCAGTAAACGTAAGCTAATATGAATATTATTTAACTGTAATGTTTTAATATCGCTGGACA
TTACTAATAAACCCACTATAAACACATGTACATATGTATGTTTTGGCATACAATGAGTAGTTGGGGAAAA
AATGTGTAAAAGCACCGTGACCATCACAGCATAAAGATAACCAGCTGAAGTATCGAATATGAGTAACCCC
CAAATTGAATCACATGCCGCAACTGATAGGACCCATGGAAGTACACTCTTCATGGCGATATACAAGACAC
ACACAAGCACGAACACCCAGTTGCGGAGGAAATTCTCCGTAAATGAAAACCCAATCGGCGAACAATTCAT
ACCCATATATGGTAAAAGTTTTGAACGCGACTTGAGAGCGGAGAGCATTGCGGCTGATAAGGTTTTAGCG
CTAAGCGGGCTTTATAAAACGGGCTGCGGGACCAGTTTTCATATCACTACCGTTTGAGTTCTTGTGCTGT
GTGGATACTCCTCCCGACACAAAGCCGCTCCATCAGCCAGCAGTCGTCTAATCCAGAGACCCCGGATCGG
GGTACCATCATGGTGAGCAAGGGCGAGGAGCTGTTCACCGGGGTGGTGCCCATCCTGGTCGAGCTGGACG
GCGACGTAAACGGCCACAAGTTCAGCGTGTCCGGCGAGGGCGAGGGCGATGCCACCTACGGCAAGCTGAC
CCTGAAGTTCATCTGCACCACCGGCAAGCTGCCCGTGCCCTGGCCCACCCTCGTGACCACCCTGACCTAC
GGCGTGCAGTGCTTCAGCCGCTACCCCGACCACATGAAGCAGCACGACTTCTTCAAGTCCGCCATGCCCG
AAGGCTACGTCCAGGAGCGCACCATCTTCTTCAAGGACGACGGCAACTACAAGACCCGCGCCGAGGTGAA
GTTCGAGGGCGACACCCTGGTGAACCGCATCGAGCTGAAGGGCATCGACTTCAAGGAGGACGGCAACATC
CTGGGGCACAAGCTGGAGTACAACTACAACAGCCACAACGTCTATATCATGGCCGACAAGCAGAAGAACG
GCATCAAGGTGAACTTCAAGATCCGCCACAACATCGAGGACGGCAGCGTGCAGCTCGCCGACCACTACCA
GCAGAACACCCCCATCGGCGACGGCCCCGTGCTGCTGCCCGACAACCACTACCTGAGCACCCAGTCCGCC
CTGAGCAAAGACCCCAACGAGAAGCGCGATCACATGGTCCTGCTGGAGTTCGTGACCGCCGCCGGGATCA
CTCTCGGCATGGACGAGCTGTACAAGCCAAGCTTGATGAAAGGCAATCATTATAAAATGTCTCGTAACAA
AGACAAATACGACAGCGCCAATCGGCGGCAGCAGATCTTTCTGTCGCAGGAGGACATAGCTGCGGGCAAG
AAGACGAACTGGAGTGGCCTAGAGATTACTGGCTGCGTCCGCAATATCAGCCCGTCGCTGTGGGAATTTG
AGCATCTAACCGCCCTCTACCTGAACGACAACCAGCTGCTGCGATTGCCCGCAGACGTTGGCATGCTGAC
CAGCCTCCGAACTTTGGACCTGTCCAGCAATAAGCTAAGAAGTCTTCCCGCAGAGCTCGGCGAGCTCATC
CAGTTGCGGGAACTGTTGCTGAACAACAACTTTCTGCGCGTACTGCCTTACGAGATCGGCAAGCTGTTCC
ACCTCGTCATACTCGGCCTCATGGGCAATCCGCTGCAAAAGGAGTTCATGAACATCTACAACGAACCGAA
CGGCACGCAGAAACTGCTCACCTACATGCTGGACAACTTGTCATTTACCGTGAATCCACCGCCCCAGAGG
CCCTGGCTGCCACTGGCCAAGCCCAACAAAACGCGACCAGCCTGCATTTTTACGGTCATGTGCTATAATG
TGCTCTGCGACAAGTACGCGACGCGACAAATGTACGGATACTGTCCGTCGTGGGCGCTATGCTGGGAGTA
CCGAAAAAAGTCGATTATCGACGAGATACGGCACTATGCAGCGGACATTATCAGTCTGCAGGAGATCGAA
ACGGAGCAATTCTATCACTTCTTCCTGCCGGAACTCAAGAACGATGGATACGAGGGAATCTTCTCACCGA
AGTCGCGTGCTAAGACTATGTCCGAGCTGGAGAGGAAGTACGTCGATGGCTGTGCGATATTCTTCAGGGC
GTCCAAGTTTACGCTGATCAAGGAATCACTGATCGAGTTCAATCAGCTGGCAATGGCCAATGCCGAGGGC
TCCGACAACATGCTGAACCGCGTAATGCCTAAGGATAACATCGGTCTGGCCGCACTGCTCAAGGTGAAGG
AGAACGCATGGGAGCCGATGTCCGAGGTGACGCAGATCTCGCAGCCGCTGCTCGTCTGCACGGCGCACAT
ACACTGGGACCCTGAGTTCTGCGACGTCAAGCTCATCCAGACGATGATGCTTAGCAATGAGTTGAAGACG
ATCATCGACGAGGCGAGCCACAGTTTCCGACCTGGTCACAAGAACGACTCCAATGCTGTCCAGCTGCTGC
TGTGCGGTGACTTCAACTCGCTACCCGATTCAGGCGTTGTGGAGTTTCTCGGCAAGGGCCGCGTTTCCAT
GGATCATTTGGACTTCAAGGACATGGGCTACAAGTCCTGCCTGCAGCGGCTGCTCTCGAACGACACCAAC
GAGTTTACGCACTCGTTCAAGCTAGCCTCCGCCTACAACGAGGACATCATGCCGCACACCAACTATACGT
TCGATTTTAAGGGCATCATCGACTACATTTTCTACACGAAGACGGGCATGGTGCCGCTGGGCCTGCTGGG
TCCTGTCTCCAATGATTGGCTGCGCGAGAATAAGGTTGTTGGATGCCCACATCCGCATATACCCTCTGAT
CACTTCCCACTGCTGGTCGAGCTAGAGCTGATGCATACGGCTAGCCAACAGGCGCCTCCTAACGGGCTGA
TCAATCGCCGGTAATCTAGAGGGCCCGCGGTTCGAAGGTAAGCCTATCCCTAACCCTCTCCTCGGTCTCG
ATTCTACGCGTACCGGTCATCATCACCATCACCATTGAGTTTAAACCCGCTGATCAGCCTCGACTGTGCC
TTCTAAGGCCTGAGCTCGCTGATCAGCCTCGATCGAGGATCCAGACATGATAAGATACATTGATGAGTTT
GGACAAACCACAACTAGAATGCAGTGAAAAAAATGCTTTATTTGTGAAATTTGTGATGCTATTGCTTTAT
TTGTAACCATTATAAGCTGCAATAAACAAGTTAACAACAACAATTGCATTCATTTTATGTTTCAGGTTCA
GGGGGAGGTGTGGGAGGTTTTTTAAAGCAAGTAAAACCTCTACAAATGTGGTATGGCTGATTATGATCAG
TCGACCGATGCCCTTGAGAGCCTTCAACCCAGTCAGCTCCTTCCGGTGGGCGCGGGGCATGACTATCGTC
GCCGCACTTATGACTGTCTTCTTTATCATGCAACTCGTAGGACAGGTGCCGGCAGCGCTCTGGGTCATTT
TCGGCGAGGACCGCTTTCGCTGGAGCGCGACGATGATCGGCCTGTCGCTTGCGGTATTCGGAATCTTGCA
CGCCCTCGCTCAAGCCTTCGTCACTGGTCCCGCCACCAAACGTTTCGGCGAGAAGCAGGCCATTATCGCC
GGCATGGCGGCCGACGCGCTGGGCTACGTCTTGCTGGCGTTCGCGACGCGAGGCTGGATGGCCTTCCCCA
TTATGATTCTTCTCGCTTCCGGCGGCATCGGGATGCCCGCGTTGCAGGCCATGCTGTCCAGGCAGGTAGA
TGACGACCATCAGGGACAGCTTCAAGGCCAGCAAAAGGCCAGGAACCGTAAAAAGGCCGCGTTGCTGGCG
TTTTTCCATAGGCTCCGCCCCCCTGACGAGCATCACAAAAATCGACGCTCAAGTCAGAGGTGGCGAAACC
CGACAGGACTATAAAGATACCAGGCGTTTCCCCCTGGAAGCTCCCTCGTGCGCTCTCCTGTTCCGACCCT
GCCGCTTACCGGATACCTGTCCGCCTTTCTCCCTTCGGGAAGCGTGGCGCTTTCTCATAGCTCACGCTGT
AGGTATCTCAGTTCGGTGTAGGTCGTTCGCTCCAAGCTGGGCTGTGTGCACGAACCCCCCGTTCAGCCCG
ACCGCTGCGCCTTATCCGGTAACTATCGTCTTGAGTCCAACCCGGTAAGACACGACTTATCGCCACTGGC
AGCAGCCACTGGTAACAGGATTAGCAGAGCGAGGTATGTAGGCGGTGCTACAGAGTTCTTGAAGTGGTGG
CCTAACTACGGCTACACTAGAAGGACAGTATTTGGTATCTGCGCTCTGCTGAAGCCAGTTACCTTCGGAA
AAAGAGTTGGTAGCTCTTGATCCGGCAAACAAACCACCGCTGGTAGCGGTGGTTTTTTTGTTTGCAAGCA
GCAGATTACGCGCAGAAAAAAAGGATCTCAAGAAGATCCTTTGATCTTTTCTACGGGGTCTGACGCTCAG
TGGAACGAAAACTCACGTTAAGGGATTTTGGTCATGAGATTATCAAAAAGGATCTTCACCTAGATCCTTT
TAAATTAAAAATGAAGTTTTAAATCAATCTAAAGTATATATGAGTAAACTTGGTCTGACAGTTACCAATG
CTTAATCAGTGAGGCACCTATCTCAGCGATCTGTCTATTTCGTTCATCCATAGTTGCCTGACTCCCCGTC
GTGTAGATAACTACGATACGGGAGGGCTTACCATCTGGCCCCAGTGCTGCAATGATACCGCGAGACCCAC
GCTCACCGGCTCCAGATTTATCAGCAATAAACCAGCCAGCCGGAAGGGCCGAGCGCAGAAGTGGTCCTGC
AACTTTATCCGCCTCCATCCAGTCTATTAATTGTTGCCGGGAAGCTAGAGTAAGTAGTTCGCCAGTTAAT
AGTTTGCGCAACGTTGTTGCCATTGCTGCAGGCATCGTGGTGTCACGCTCGTCGTTTGGTATGGCTTCAT
TCAGCTCCGGTTCCCAACGATCAAGGCGAGTTACATGATCCCCCATGTTGTGCAAAAAAGCGGTTAGCTC
CTTCGGTCCTCCGATCGTTGTCAGAAGTAAGTTGGCCGCAGTGTTATCACTCATGGTTATGGCAGCACTG
CATAATTCTCTTACTGTCATGCCATCCGTAAGATGCTTTTCTGTGACTGGTGAGTACTCAACCAAGTCAT
TCTGAGAATAGTGTATGCGGCGACCGAGTTGCTCTTGCCCGGCGTCAACACGGGATAATACCGCGCCACA
TAGCAGAACTTTAAAAGTGCTCATCATTGGAAAACGTTCTTCGGGGCGAAAACTCTCAAGGATCTTACCG
CTGTTGAGATCCAGTTCGATGTAACCCACTCGTGCACCCAACTGATCTTCAGCATCTTTTACTTTCACCA
GCGTTTCTGGGTGAGCAAAAACAGGAAGGCAAAATGCCGCAAAAAAGGGAATAAGGGCGACACGGAAATG
TTGAATACTCATACTCTTCCTTTTTCAATATTATTGAAGCATTTATCAGGGTTATTGTCTCATGAGCGGA
TACATATTTGAATGTATTTAGAAAAATAAACAAATAGGGGTTCCGCGCACATTTCCCCGAAAAGTGCCAC
CTGACGTCTAAGAAACCATTATTATCATGACATTAACCTATAAAAATAGGCGTATCACGAGGCCCTTTCG
TCTTCAAGAATTAATTCTATATTCTAAAAACACAAATGATACTTCTAAAAAAAAAT
