>Addgene plasmid #79252 | pAc5.1B-EGFP-DmCCr4 | addgene partial sequence | sequence record 153067 | EGFP-C 5'-CATGGTCCTGCTGGAGTTCGTG-3'
ATGGACGAGCTGTACAAGCCAAGCTTGATGAAAGGCAATCATTATAAAATGTCTCGTAACAAAGACAAAT
ACGACAGCGCCAATCGGCGGCAGCAGATCTTTCTGTCGCAGGAGGACATAGCTGCGGGCAAGAAGACGAA
CTGGAGTGGCCTAGAGATTACTGGCTGCGTCCGCAATATCAGCCCGTCGCTGTGGGAATTTGAGCATCTA
ACCGCCCTCTACCTGAACGACAACCAGCTGCTGCGATTGCCCGCAGACGTTGGCATGCTGACCAGCCTCC
GAACTTTGGACCTGTCCAGCAATAAGCTAAGAAGTCTTCCCGCAGAGCTCGGCGAGCTCATCCAGTTGCG
GGAACTGTTGCTGAACAACAACTTTCTGCGCGTACTGCCTTACGAGATCGGCAAGCTGTTCCACCTCGTC
ATACTCGGCCTCATGGGCAATCCGCTGCAAAAGGAGTTCATGAACATCTACAACGAACCGAACGGCACGC
AGAAACTGCTCACCTACATGCTGGACAACTTGTCATTTACCGTGAATCCACCGCCCCAGAGGCCCTGGCT
GCCACTGGCCAAGCCCAACAAAACGCGACCAGCCTGCATTTTTACGGTCATGTGCTATAATGTGCTCTGC
GACAAGTACGCGACGCGACAAATGTACGGATACTGTCCGTCGTGGGCGCTATGCTGGGAGTACCGAAAAA
AGTCGATTATCGACGAGATACGGCACTATGCAGCGGACATTATCAGTCTGCAGGAGATCGAAACGGAGCA
ATTCTATCACTTCTTCCTGCCGGAACTCAAGAACGATGGATACGAGGGAATCTTCTCACCGAAGTCGCGT
GCTAAGACTATGTCCGAGCTGGAGAGGAAGTACGTCGATGGCTGTGCGATATTCTTCAGGGCGTCCAAGT
TTACGCTGATCAAGGAATCACTGATCGAGTTCAATCAGCTGGCAATGGCCAATGCCGAGGGCTCCGACAA
CATGCTGA
