>Addgene plasmid #79252 | pAc5.1B-EGFP-DmCCr4 | addgene partial sequence | sequence record 153068 | EBV-rev 5'-GTGGTTTGTCCAAACTCATC-3'
GATCCTCGATCGAGGCTGATCAGCGAGCTCAGGCCTTAGAAGGCACAGTCGAGGCTGATCAGCGGGTTTA
AACTCAATGGTGATGGTGATGATGACCGGTACGCGTAGAATCGAGACCGAGGAGAGGGTTAGGGATAGGC
TTACCTTCGAACCGCGGGCCCTCTAGATTACCGGCGATTGATCAGCCCGTTAGGAGGCGCCTGTTGGCTA
GCCGTATGCATCAGCTCTAGCTCGACCAGCAGTGGGAAGTGATCAGAGGGTATATGCGGATGTGGGCATC
CAACAACCTTATTCTCGCGCAGCCAATCATTGGAGACAGGACCCAGCAGGCCCAGCGGCACCATGCCCGT
CTTCGTGTAGAAAATGTAGTCGATGATGCCCTTAAAATCGAACGTATAGTTGGTGTGCGGCATGATGTCC
TCGTTGTAGGCGGAGGCTAGCTTGAACGAGTGCGTAAACTCGTTGGTGTCGTTCGAGAGCAGCCGCTGCA
GGCAGGACTTGTAGCCCATGTCCTTGAAGTCCAAATGATCCATGGAAACGCGGCCCTTGCCGAGAAACTC
CACAACGCCTGAATCGGGTAGCGAGTTGAAGTCACCGCACAGCAGCAGCTGGACAGCATTGGAGTCGTTC
TTGTGACCAGGTCGGAAACTGTGGCTCGCCTCGTCGATGATCGTCTTCAACTCATTGCTAAGCATCATCG
TCTGGATGAGCTTGACGTCGCAGAACTCAGGGTCCCAGTGTATGTGCGCCGTGCAGACGAGCAGCGGCTG
CGAGATCTGCGTCACCTCGGACATCGGCTCCCATGCGTTCTCCTTCACCTTGAGCAGTGCGGCCAGACCG
ATGTTATCCTTAGGCATTACGCGGTTCAGCATGTTGTCGGAGCCCTCGGCATTGGCCATTGCCAGCTGAT
TGAACTCGATCAGTGATTCCTTGATCAGCGTAAACTTGGACGCCCTGAAGAATATCGCACAGCCATCGAC
GTACTTCCTCTCCAGCTCGGACATAGTCTTAGCACGCGACTTCGGTGAGAAGATTCC
